Addgene plasmid #168541: pDONR223 SARS-CoV-1 ORF8b_nostop
Purpose: Gateway-compatible Entry vector
Depositing lab: Fritz Roth. Depositing organization: Sinai Health System. Publication: A resource of human coronavirus protein-coding sequences in a flexible, multipurpose Gateway Entry clone collection. Weller B, Lin CW, Pogoutse O, Sauer M, Marin-de la Rosa N, Strobel A, Young V, Knapp JJ, Rayhan A, Falter C, Kim DK, Roth FP, Falter-Braun P. G3 (Bethesda). 2023 Jul 5;13(7):jkad105. doi: 10.1093/g3journal/jkad105. PubMed 37267226.
Backbone
  Vector backbone: pDONR223
  Backbone manufacturer: Rual et al, Genome Res. 14:2128-2135, 2004.
  Backbone size w/o insert (bp): 5005
  Vector type: Other
Growth in bacteria
  Bacterial resistance: Spectinomycin, 50 μg/mL
  Growth temperature: 37°C
  Growth strain: DH5alpha
  Copy number: Unknown
Gene/Insert
  Gene/Insert name: ORF8b
  Species: Other
  Insert size (bp): 252
  Entrez Gene: ORF8b (a.k.a. sars8b)
  Cloning method: Gateway Cloning
  Sequencing primers: 5′ m13-For; 3′ m13-Rev
Resource information
  A portion of this plasmid was derived from a plasmid made by: Falter-Braun Lab
Terms and licenses: Academic/Nonprofit Terms; Industry Terms
How to cite: pDONR223 SARS-CoV-1 ORF8b_nostop was a gift from Fritz Roth (Addgene plasmid # 168541 ; http://n2t.net/addgene:168541 ; RRID:Addgene_168541)
