[The description below was written by a language model from this plasmid's Addgene catalogue record and pLannotate feature annotations shown in this document.]
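Description:
pDONR223 SARS-CoV-1 ORF8b_nostop is a Gateway-compatible Entry clone built on the pDONR223 backbone and maintained in E. coli. It replicates from a high-copy ColE1/pUC-type origin and is selected with spectinomycin through the aadA (SmR) aminoglycoside adenylyltransferase gene, which lies downstream of a class 1 integron Pc promoter fragment and a short remnant of a gentamicin resistance gene. The sequenced plasmid is 3,042 nt, smaller than the 5,005 bp listed for the empty backbone. That difference fits a donor vector whose counter-selection cassette was replaced by the much shorter insert during recombinational cloning, although the record does not say so explicitly.

The payload is the 252 bp open reading frame for ORF8b (sars8b), an accessory, non-structural protein of SARS-CoV that is annotated as dispensable for viral replication in cell culture. The name indicates that the coding sequence lacks a stop codon, so after transfer it can be read through into a C-terminal tag or fusion partner supplied by a Destination vector. The ORF is flanked by two attL recombination sites, annotated automatically as attL3 and attL2, which are the substrates for the LR Clonase reaction that moves the insert directionally into Destination vectors. No promoter is positioned to drive ORF8b expression. The nearby T7 promoter lies outside the att-flanked region, and rrnB T1 and T2 terminators insulate the cloning site from upstream transcription. The small lacI and lacZα fragments are backbone remnants. M13 forward and reverse sites allow the insert to be sequenced. The plasmid belongs to a collection of human coronavirus protein-coding Entry clones intended for flexible shuttling into expression or assay vectors.
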