Features (pLannotate 1.2.2; 12 found; start..end, strand, type, name):
      2..97      +  protein_bind   attL3: mutant version of attL; recombination site for the Gateway® LR reaction LR Clonase™
    100..351     +  CDS            NS8B_SARS: Experimental evidence at protein level: Swiss-Prot protein existence level 1. Non-structural protein which is dispensable for virus replication in cell culture. From Severe acute respiratory syndrome coronavirus (SARS-CoV).
    353..452     -  protein_bind   attL2: mutant version of attL; recombination site for the Gateway® LR reaction LR Clonase™
    470..488     -  promoter       T7 promoter: promoter for bacteriophage T7 RNA polymerase
    678..701     +  promoter       Pc promoter (fragment): intI1 (promoter lies within the coding sequence); class 1 integron promoter
    877..933     +  CDS            GmR (fragment): gentamycin acetyltransferase; aacC1; confers resistance to gentamycin
    940..1731    +  CDS            SmR: aminoglycoside adenylyltransferase (Murphy, 1985); aadA; confers resistance to spectinomycin and streptomycin
   1824..2412    +  rep_origin     ori: high-copy-number ColE1/pMB1/pBR322/pUC origin of replication
   2595..2687    +  CDS            lacI (fragment): lac repressor; lacI; The lac repressor binds to the lac operator to inhibit transcription in E. coli. This inhibition can be relieved by adding lactose or isopropyl-β-D-thiogalactopyranoside (IPTG).
   2742..2769    -  terminator     rrnB T2 terminator: transcription terminator T2 from the E. coli rrnB gene
   2901..2944    +  terminator     rrnB T1 terminator: Escherichia coli rrnB; transcription terminator T1 from the E. coli rrnB gene
   2991..3027    -  CDS            lacZα (fragment): LacZα fragment of β-galactosidase; lacZ fragment
>Addgene plasmid #168541 | pDONR223 SARS-CoV-1 ORF8b_nostop | addgene full sequence | sequence record 390693 | Addgene NGS Result
CAAATAATGATTTTATTTTGACTGATAGTGACCTGTTCGTTGCAACAAATTGATGAGCAATGCTTTTTTA
TAATGCCAACTTTGTACAAAAAAGTTGGCATGTGCTTGAAGATCCTTGTAAGGTACAACACTAGGGGTAA
TACTTATAGCACTGCTTGGCTTTGTGCTCTAGGAAAGGTTTTACCTTTTCATAGATGGCACACTATGGTT
CAAACATGCACACCTAATGTTACTATCAACTGTCAAGATCCAGCTGGTGGTGCGCTTATAGCTAGGTGTT
GGTACCTTCATGAAGGTCACCAAACTGCTGCATTTAGAGACGTACTTGTTGTTTTAAATAAACGAACAAA
TTACCCAACTTTCTTGTACAAAGTTGGCATTATAAGAAAGCATTGCTTATCAATTTGTTGCAACGAACAG
GTCACTATCAGTCAAAATAAAATCATTATTTGCCATCCAGCTGATATCCCCTATAGTGAGTCGTATTACA
TGGTCATAGCTGTTTCCTGGCAGCTCTGGCCCGTGTCTCAAAATCTCTGATGTTACATTGCACAAGATAA
AAATATATCATCATGCCTCCTCTAGACCAGCCAGGACAGAAATGCCTCGACTTCGCTGCTACCCAAGGTT
GCCGGGTGACGCACACCGTGGAAACGGATGAAGGCACGAACCCAGTGGACATAAGCCTGTTCGGTTCGTA
AGCTGTAATGCAAGTAGCGTATGCGCTCACGCAACTGGTCCAGAACCTTGACCGAACGCAGCGGTGGTAA
CGGCGCAGTGGCGGTTTTCATGGCTTGTTATGACTGTTTTTTTGGGGTACAGTCTATGCCTCGGGCATCC
AAGCAGCAAGCGCGTTACGCCGTGGGTCGATGTTTGATGTTATGGAGCAGCAACGATGTTACGCAGCAGG
GCAGTCGCCCTAAAACAAAGTTAAACATTATGAGGGAAGCGGTGATCGCCGAAGTATCGACTCAACTATC
AGAGGTAGTTGGCGTCATCGAGCGCCATCTCGAACCGACGTTGCTGGCCGTACATTTGTACGGCTCCGCA
GTGGATGGCGGCCTGAAGCCACACAGTGATATTGATTTGCTGGTTACGGTGACCGTAAGGCTTGATGAAA
CAACGCGGCGAGCTTTGATCAACGACCTTTTGGAAACTTCGGCTTCCCCTGGAGAGAGCGAGATTCTCCG
CGCTGTAGAAGTCACCATTGTTGTGCACGACGACATCATTCCGTGGCGTTATCCAGCTAAGCGCGAACTG
CAATTTGGAGAATGGCAGCGCAATGACATTCTTGCAGGTATCTTCGAGCCAGCCACGATCGACATTGATC
TGGCTATCTTGCTGACAAAAGCAAGAGAACATAGCGTTGCCTTGGTAGGTCCAGCGGCGGAGGAACTCTT
TGATCCGGTTCCTGAACAGGATCTATTTGAGGCGCTAAATGAAACCTTAACGCTATGGAACTCGCCGCCC
GACTGGGCTGGCGATGAGCGAAATGTAGTGCTTACGTTGTCCCGCATTTGGTACAGCGCAGTAACCGGCA
AAATCGCGCCGAAGGATGTCGCTGCCGACTGGGCAATGGAGCGCCTGCCGGCCCAGTATCAGCCCGTCAT
ACTTGAAGCTAGACAGGCTTATCTTGGACAAGAAGAAGATCGCTTGGCCTCGCGCGCAGATCAGTTGGAA
GAATTTGTCCACTACGTGAAAGGCGAGATCACCAAGGTAGTCGGCAAATAACCCTCGAGCCACCCATGAC
CAAAATCCCTTAACGTGAGTTACGCGTCGTTCCACTGAGCGTCAGACCCCGTAGAAAAGATCAAAGGATC
TTCTTGAGATCCTTTTTTTCTGCGCGTAATCTGCTGCTTGCAAACAAAAAAACCACCGCTACCAGCGGTG
GTTTGTTTGCCGGATCAAGAGCTACCAACTCTTTTTCCGAAGGTAACTGGCTTCAGCAGAGCGCAGATAC
CAAATACTGTTCTTCTAGTGTAGCCGTAGTTAGGCCACCACTTCAAGAACTCTGTAGCACCGCCTACATA
CCTCGCTCTGCTAATCCTGTTACCAGTGGCTGCTGCCAGTGGCGATAAGTCGTGTCTTACCGGGTTGGAC
TCAAGACGATAGTTACCGGATAAGGCGCAGCGGTCGGGCTGAACGGGGGGTTCGTGCACACAGCCCAGCT
TGGAGCGAACGACCTACACCGAACTGAGATACCTACAGCGTGAGCTATGAGAAAGCGCCACGCTTCCCGA
AGGGAGAAAGGCGGACAGGTATCCGGTAAGCGGCAGGGTCGGAACAGGAGAGCGCACGAGGGAGCTTCCA
GGGGGAAACGCCTGGTATCTTTATAGTCCTGTCGGGTTTCGCCACCTCTGACTTGAGCGTCGATTTTTGT
GATGCTCGTCAGGGGGGCGGAGCCTATGGAAAAACGCCAGCAACGCGGCCTTTTTACGGTTCCTGGCCTT
TTGCTGGCCTTTTGCTCACATGTTCTTTCCTGCGTTATCCCCTGATTCTGTGGATAACCGTATTACCGCC
TTTGAGTGAGCTGATACCGCTCGCCGCAGCCGAACGACCGAGCGCAGCGAGTCAGTGAGCGAGGAAGCGG
AAGAGCGCCCAATACGCAAACCGCCTCTCCCCGCGCGTTGGCCGATTCATTAATGCAGCTGGCACGACAG
GTTTCCCGACTGGAAAGCGGGCAGTGAGCGCAACGCAATTAATACGCGTACCGCTAGCCAGGAAGAGTTT
GTAGAAACGCAAAAAGGCCATCCGTCAGGATGGCCTTCTGCTTAGTTTGATGCCTGGCAGTTTATGGCGG
GCGTCCTGCCCGCCACCCTCCGGGCCGTTGCTTCACAACGTTCAAATCCGCTCCCGGCGGATTTGTCCTA
CTCAGGAGAGCGTTCACCGACAAACAACAGATAAAACGAAAGGCCCAGTCTTCCGACTGAGCCTTTCGTT
TTATTTGATGCCTGGCAGTTCCCTACTCTCGCGTTAACGCTAGCATGGATGTTTTCCCAGTCACGACGTT
GTAAAACGACGGCCAGTCTTAAGCTCGGGCCC
