>Addgene plasmid #168541 | pDONR223 SARS-CoV-1 ORF8b_nostop | depositor partial sequence | sequence record 326750 | Inserted CDS without stop codon
ATGTGCTTGAAGATCCTTGTAAGGTACAACACTAGGGGTAATACTTATAGCACTGCTTGGCTTTGTGCTC
TAGGAAAGGTTTTACCTTTTCATAGATGGCACACTATGGTTCAAACATGCACACCTAATGTTACTATCAA
CTGTCAAGATCCAGCTGGTGGTGCGCTTATAGCTAGGTGTTGGTACCTTCATGAAGGTCACCAAACTGCT
GCATTTAGAGACGTACTTGTTGTTTTAAATAAACGAACAAAT
